Addgene plasmid #23049: T7-p73DD L371P-pcDNA3
Depositing lab: William Kaelin. Depositing organization: Dana-Farber Cancer Institute. Publication: Role for the p53 homologue p73 in E2F-1-induced apoptosis. Irwin M, Marin MC, Phillips AC, Seelan RS, Smith DI, Liu W, Flores ER, Tsai KY, Jacks T, Vousden KH, Kaelin WG. Nature. 2000 Oct 5. 407(6804):645-8. 10.1038/35036614 PubMed 11034215.
Backbone
  Vector backbone: pcDNA3
  Backbone manufacturer: Invitrogen
  Backbone size w/o insert (bp): 5484
  Vector type: Mammalian Expression
  Selectable markers: Neomycin (select with G418)
Growth in bacteria
  Bacterial resistance: Ampicillin, 100 μg/mL
  Growth temperature: 37°C
  Growth strain: DH5alpha
  Growth instructions: DH5alpha
  Copy number: High Copy
Gene/Insert
  Gene/Insert name: tumor protein p73 (alt name: TP73, isoform a)
  Species: H. sapiens (human)
  Insert size (bp): 942
  Mutation: truncated cDNA encodes truncated protein (aa 327-636) with dominant negative function, L371P: point mutation at codon 371 changing from Leucin to Proline ablating the dominant negative function
  GenBank ID: NM_005427
  Entrez Gene: TP73 (a.k.a. CILD47, P73)
  Tag / fusion protein: T7 (N terminal on backbone)
  Cloning method: Restriction Enzyme; 5′ cloning site BamH I (not destroyed); 3′ cloning site EcoR I (not destroyed)
  Sequencing primers: 5′ T7; 3′ SP6
Terms and licenses: Academic/Nonprofit Terms; Industry Terms: Not Available to Industry
How to cite: T7-p73DD L371P-pcDNA3 was a gift from William Kaelin (Addgene plasmid # 23049 ; http://n2t.net/addgene:23049 ; RRID:Addgene_23049)
