[The description below was written by a language model from this plasmid's Addgene catalogue record and pLannotate feature annotations shown in this document.]
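Description:
T7-p73DD L371P-pcDNA3 is a mammalian expression plasmid built on the Invitrogen pcDNA3 backbone, carrying a truncated and point-mutated fragment of human TP73 (isoform alpha). It is maintained in E. coli as a high-copy plasmid through a ColE1/pUC-type origin with ampicillin resistance (AmpR). An SV40 early promoter–driven neomycin phosphotransferase cassette with an SV40 polyadenylation signal allows G418 selection of stably transfected mammalian cells. An f1 origin is also present from the backbone.

The insert, cloned between BamHI and EcoRI sites, encodes residues 327–636 of p73, a C-terminal fragment ("p73DD") that is recorded as acting in a dominant negative manner. This version carries the L371P substitution, which the record states ablates that dominant negative function. It therefore presumably serves as an inactive control for the unmutated p73DD construct. The fragment is fused at its N-terminus to a T7 epitope tag (gene 10 leader) supplied by the backbone, which allows detection of the expressed protein. Transcription is driven by the CMV immediate early enhancer and promoter and terminated by the bovine growth hormone poly(A) signal. Flanking T7 and SP6 phage promoters allow in vitro transcription and serve as sequencing primer sites.

The automated annotation also reports several short fragment matches: an ELOC-like stretch just downstream of the p73 coding region, a truncated HIV-1 LTR, and ble and lacI fragments. These appear to be residual or polylinker-derived sequences rather than functional elements, and the catalogue entry does not describe them. The associated publication concerns the role of p73 in E2F-1-induced apoptosis, so the construct was probably used to test whether p73 function is required in that pathway.
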