Features (pLannotate 1.2.2; 23 found; start..end, strand, type, name):
     36..80      -  misc_feature   bom (fragment): basis of mobility region from pBR322
    235..614     +  enhancer       CMV enhancer: human cytomegalovirus immediate early enhancer
    615..818     +  promoter       CMV promoter: human cytomegalovirus (CMV) immediate early promoter
    814..847     +  LTR            5' LTR (truncated) (fragment): truncated 5' long terminal repeat (LTR) from HIV-1
    863..881     +  promoter       T7 promoter: promoter for bacteriophage T7 RNA polymerase
    901..932     +  CDS            T7 tag (gene 10 leader) (fragment): leader peptide from bacteriophage T7 gene 10 promotes efficient translation in E. coli
    940..1869    +  CDS            TP73 (fragment): P73_HUMAN - Also known as P73. Experimental evidence at protein level: Swiss-Prot protein existence level 1. Participates in the apoptotic response to DNA damage. Isoforms containing the transactivation domain are pro-apoptotic, isoforms lacking the domain are anti-apoptotic and block the function of p53 and transactivating p73 isoforms. May be a tumor suppressor protein. From Homo sapiens (Human).
   1873..1935    +  CDS            ELOC (fragment): ELOC_BOVIN - Also known as TCEB1. Experimental evidence at protein level: Swiss-Prot protein existence level 1. The elongin BC complex seems to be involved as an adapter protein in the proteasomal degradation of target proteins via different E3 ubiquitin ligase complexes, including the von Hippel-Lindau ubiquitination complex CBC(VHL). By binding to BC-box motifs it seems to link target recruitment subunits, like VHL and members of the SOCS box family, to Cullin/RBX1 modules that activate E2 ubiquitination enzymes. From Bos taurus (Bovine).
   2005..2023    -  promoter       SP6 promoter: promoter for bacteriophage SP6 RNA polymerase
   2049..2273    +  polyA_signal   bGH poly(A) signal: bovine growth hormone polyadenylation signal
   2277..2298    +  promoter       SV40 promoter (fragment): SV40 enhancer and early promoter
   2319..2747    +  rep_origin     f1 ori (sequence partly withheld): f1 bacteriophage origin of replication; arrow indicates direction of (+) strand synthesis
   2761..3091    +  promoter       SV40 promoter: SV40 enhancer and early promoter
   3158..3949    +  CDS            neo: KKA2_KLEPN - Also known as kan, nptII. Experimental evidence at protein level: Swiss-Prot protein existence level 1. Resistance to kanamycin, neomycin, paromomycin, ribostamycin, butirosin and gentamicin B. From Klebsiella pneumoniae.
   3973..4131    +  CDS            ble (fragment): BLE_KLEPN - Experimental evidence at protein level: Swiss-Prot protein existence level 1. Binding protein with a strong affinity to the bleomycin family of antibiotics. Binds to CL990; an antimitotic-antibiotic compound. From Klebsiella pneumoniae.
   4126..4247    +  polyA_signal   SV40 poly(A) signal: SV40 polyadenylation signal
   4320..4336    -  protein_bind   lac operator: The lac repressor binds to the lac operator to inhibit transcription in E. coli. This inhibition can be relieved by adding lactose or isopropyl-β-D-thiogalactopyranoside (IPTG). lac repressor encoded by lacI
   4344..4374    -  promoter       lac promoter: promoter for the E. coli lac operon
   4389..4410    -  protein_bind   CAP binding site: CAP binding activates transcription in the presence of cAMP. E. coli catabolite activator protein
   4423..4515    -  CDS            lacI (fragment): lac repressor; lacI; The lac repressor binds to the lac operator to inhibit transcription in E. coli. This inhibition can be relieved by adding lactose or isopropyl-β-D-thiogalactopyranoside (IPTG).
   4698..5286    -  rep_origin     ori: high-copy-number ColE1/pMB1/pBR322/pUC origin of replication
   5457..6317    -  CDS            AmpR: β-lactamase; bla; confers resistance to ampicillin, carbenicillin, and related antibiotics
   6318..6422    -  promoter       AmpR promoter: bla
>Addgene plasmid #23049 | T7-p73DD L371P-pcDNA3 | depositor full sequence | sequence record 10542 | Author sequence
GACGGATCGGGAGATCTCCCGATCCCCTATGGTCGACTCTCAGTACAATCTGCTCTGATGCCGCATAGTT
AAGCCAGTATCTGCTCCCTGCTTGTGTGTTGGAGGTCGCTGAGTAGTGCGCGAGCAAAATTTAAGCTACA
ACAAGGCAAGGCTTGACCGACAATTGCATGAAGAATCTGCTTAGGGTTAGGCGTTTTGCGCTGCTTCGCG
ATGTACGGGCCAGATATACGCGTTGACATTGATTATTGACTAGTTATTAATAGTAATCAATTACGGGGTC
ATTAGTTCATAGCCCATATATGGAGTTCCGCGTTACATAACTTACGGTAAATGGCCCGCCTGGCTGACCG
CCCAACGACCCCCGCCCATTGACGTCAATAATGACGTATGTTCCCATAGTAACGCCAATAGGGACTTTCC
ATTGACGTCAATGGGTGGACTATTTACGGTAAACTGCCCACTTGGCAGTACATCAAGTGTATCATATGCC
AAGTACGCCCCCTATTGACGTCAATGACGGTAAATGGCCCGCCTGGCATTATGCCCAGTACATGACCTTA
TGGGACTTTCCTACTTGGCAGTACATCTACGTATTAGTCATCGCTATTACCATGGTGATGCGGTTTTGGC
AGTACATCAATGGGCGTGGATAGCGGTTTGACTCACGGGGATTTCCAAGTCTCCACCCCATTGACGTCAA
TGGGAGTTTGTTTTGGCACCAAAATCAACGGGACTTTCCAAAATGTCGTAACAACTCCGCCCCATTGACG
CAAATGGGCGGTAGGCGTGTACGGTGGGAGGTCTATATAAGCAGAGCTCTCTGGCTAACTAGAGAACCCA
CTGCTTACTGGCTTATCGAAATTAATACGACTCACTATAGGGAGACCCAAGCTTGCCACCATGGCTAGCA
TGACTGGTGGACAGCAAATGGGATCCATGAAGCGTGCCTTCAAGCAGAGCCCCCCTGCCGTCCCCGCCCT
TGGTGCCGGTGTGAAGAAGCGGCGGCATGGAGACGAGGACACGTACTACCTTCAGGTGCGAGGCCGGGAG
AACTTTGAGATCCTGATGAAGCCGAAAGAGAGCCTGGAGCTGATGGAGTTGGTGCCGCAGCCACTGGTGG
ACTCCTATCGGCAGCAGCAGCAGCTCCTACAGAGGCCGAGTCACCTACAGCCCCCGTCCTACGGGCCGGT
CCTCTCGCCCATGAACAAGGTGCACGGGGGCATGAACAAGCTGCCCTCCGTCAACCAGCTGGTGGGCCAG
CCTCCCCCGCACAGTTCGGCAGCTACACCCAACCTGGGGCCCGTGGGCCCCGGGATGCTCAACAACCATG
GCCACGCAGTGCCAGCCAACGGCGAGATGAGCAGCAGCCACAGCGCCCAGTCCATGGTCTCGGGGTCCCA
CTGCACTCCGCCACCCCCCTACCACGCCGACCCCAGCCTCGTCAGTTTTTTAACAGGATTGGGGTGTCCA
AACTGCATCGAGTATTTCACCTCCCAAGGGTTACAGAGCATTTACCACCTGCAGAACCTGACCATTGAGG
ACCTGGGGGCCCTGAAGATCCCCGAGCAGTACCGCATGACCATCTGGCGGGGCCTGCAGGACCTGAAGCA
GGGCCACGACTACAGCACCGCGCAGCAGCTGCTCCGCTCTAGCAACGCGGCCACCATCTCCATCGGCGGC
TCAGGGGAACTGCAGCGCCAGCGGGTCATGGAGGCCGTGCACTTCCGCGTGCGCCACACCATCACCATCC
CCAACCGCGGCGGCCCAGGCGGCGGCCCTGACGAGTGGGCGGACTTCGGCTTCGACCTGCCCGACTGCAA
GGCCCGCAAGCAGCCCATCAAGGAGGAGTTCACGGAGGCCGAGATCCACTGAGAATTCCCAATTGCACCT
GAAATTGCACTGGAACTGCTGATGGCTGCGAACTTCTTAGATTGTTAAGGTCTCCAATTCTGCAGATATC
CATCACACTGGCGGCCGCTCGAGCATGCATCTAGAGGGCCCTATTCTATAGTGTCACCTAAATGCTAGAG
CTCGCTGATCAGCCTCGACTGTGCCTTCTAGTTGCCAGCCATCTGTTGTTTGCCCCTCCCCCGTGCCTTC
CTTGACCCTGGAAGGTGCCACTCCCACTGTCCTTTCCTAATAAAATGAGGAAATTGCATCGCATTGTCTG
AGTAGGTGTCATTCTATTCTGGGGGGTGGGGTGGGGCAGGACAGCAAGGGGGAGGATTGGGAAGACAATA
GCAGGCATGCTGGGGATGCGGTGGGCTCTATGGCTTCTGAGGCGGAAAGAACCAGCTGGGGCTCTAGGGG
GTATCCCC
[124 nt withheld, positions 2319-2442]
C
[32 nt withheld, positions 2444-2475]
CA
[57 nt withheld, positions 2478-2534]
A
[49 nt withheld, positions 2536-2584]
CCTTTGACGTTGGAGTCCACGTTCTTT
[37 nt withheld, positions 2612-2648]
ACCCTATCTCGGTCTATTCTTTTGATTTATAAGGGATTTTGGGGATTTCGGCCTATTGGTTAAAAAATGA
GCTGATTTAACAAAAATTTAACGCGAATTAATTCTGTGGAATGTGTGTCAGTTAGGGTGTGGAAAGTCCC
CAGGCTCCCCAGGCAGGCAGAAGTATGCAAAGCATGCATCTCAATTAGTCAGCAACCAGGTGTGGAAAGT
CCCCAGGCTCCCCAGCAGGCAGAAGTATGCAAAGCATGCATCTCAATTAGTCAGCAACCATAGTCCCGCC
CCTAACTCCGCCCATCCCGCCCCTAACTCCGCCCAGTTCCGCCCATTCTCCGCCCCATGGCTGACTAATT
TTTTTTATTTATGCAGAGGCCGAGGCCGCCTCTGCCTCTGAGCTATTCCAGAAGTAGTGAGGAGGCTTTT
TTGGAGGCCTAGGCTTTTGCAAAAAGCTCCCGGGAGCTTGTATATCCATTTTCGGATCTGATCAAGAGAC
AGGATGAGGATCGTTTCGCATGATTGAACAAGATGGATTGCACGCAGGTTCTCCGGCCGCTTGGGTGGAG
AGGCTATTCGGCTATGACTGGGCACAACAGACAATCGGCTGCTCTGATGCCGCCGTGTTCCGGCTGTCAG
CGCAGGGGCGCCCGGTTCTTTTTGTCAAGACCGACCTGTCCGGTGCCCTGAATGAACTGCAGGACGAGGC
AGCGCGGCTATCGTGGCTGGCCACGACGGGCGTTCCTTGCGCAGCTGTGCTCGACGTTGTCACTGAAGCG
GGAAGGGACTGGCTGCTATTGGGCGAAGTGCCGGGGCAGGATCTCCTGTCATCTCACCTTGCTCCTGCCG
AGAAAGTATCCATCATGGCTGATGCAATGCGGCGGCTGCATACGCTTGATCCGGCTACCTGCCCATTCGA
CCACCAAGCGAAACATCGCATCGAGCGAGCACGTACTCGGATGGAAGCCGGTCTTGTCGATCAGGATGAT
CTGGACGAAGAGCATCAGGGGCTCGCGCCAGCCGAACTGTTCGCCAGGCTCAAGGCGCGCATGCCCGACG
GCGAGGATCTCGTCGTGACCCATGGCGATGCCTGCTTGCCGAATATCATGGTGGAAAATGGCCGCTTTTC
TGGATTCATCGACTGTGGCCGGCTGGGTGTGGCGGACCGCTATCAGGACATAGCGTTGGCTACCCGTGAT
ATTGCTGAAGAGCTTGGCGGCGAATGGGCTGACCGCTTCCTCGTGCTTTACGGTATCGCCGCTCCCGATT
CGCAGCGCATCGCCTTCTATCGCCTTCTTGACGAGTTCTTCTGAGCGGGACTCTGGGGTTCGAAATGACC
GACCAAGCGACGCCCAACCTGCCATCACGAGATTTCGATTCCACCGCCGCCTTCTATGAAAGGTTGGGCT
TCGGAATCGTTTTCCGGGACGCCGGCTGGATGATCCTCCAGCGCGGGGATCTCATGCTGGAGTTCTTCGC
CCACCCCAACTTGTTTATTGCAGCTTATAATGGTTACAAATAAAGCAATAGCATCACAAATTTCACAAAT
AAAGCATTTTTTTCACTGCATTCTAGTTGTGGTTTGTCCAAACTCATCAATGTATCTTATCATGTCTGTA
TACCGTCGACCTCTAGCTAGAGCTTGGCGTAATCATGGTCATAGCTGTTTCCTGTGTGAAATTGTTATCC
GCTCACAATTCCACACAACATACGAGCCGGAAGCATAAAGTGTAAAGCCTGGGGTGCCTAATGAGTGAGC
TAACTCACATTAATTGCGTTGCGCTCACTGCCCGCTTTCCAGTCGGGAAACCTGTCGTGCCAGCTGCATT
AATGAATCGGCCAACGCGCGGGGAGAGGCGGTTTGCGTATTGGGCGCTCTTCCGCTTCCTCGCTCACTGA
CTCGCTGCGCTCGGTCGTTCGGCTGCGGCGAGCGGTATCAGCTCACTCAAAGGCGGTAATACGGTTATCC
ACAGAATCAGGGGATAACGCAGGAAAGAACATGTGAGCAAAAGGCCAGCAAAAGGCCAGGAACCGTAAAA
AGGCCGCGTTGCTGGCGTTTTTCCATAGGCTCCGCCCCCCTGACGAGCATCACAAAAATCGACGCTCAAG
TCAGAGGTGGCGAAACCCGACAGGACTATAAAGATACCAGGCGTTTCCCCCTGGAAGCTCCCTCGTGCGC
TCTCCTGTTCCGACCCTGCCGCTTACCGGATACCTGTCCGCCTTTCTCCCTTCGGGAAGCGTGGCGCTTT
CTCAATGCTCACGCTGTAGGTATCTCAGTTCGGTGTAGGTCGTTCGCTCCAAGCTGGGCTGTGTGCACGA
ACCCCCCGTTCAGCCCGACCGCTGCGCCTTATCCGGTAACTATCGTCTTGAGTCCAACCCGGTAAGACAC
GACTTATCGCCACTGGCAGCAGCCACTGGTAACAGGATTAGCAGAGCGAGGTATGTAGGCGGTGCTACAG
AGTTCTTGAAGTGGTGGCCTAACTACGGCTACACTAGAAGGACAGTATTTGGTATCTGCGCTCTGCTGAA
GCCAGTTACCTTCGGAAAAAGAGTTGGTAGCTCTTGATCCGGCAAACAAACCACCGCTGGTAGCGGTGGT
TTTTTTGTTTGCAAGCAGCAGATTACGCGCAGAAAAAAAGGATCTCAAGAAGATCCTTTGATCTTTTCTA
CGGGGTCTGACGCTCAGTGGAACGAAAACTCACGTTAAGGGATTTTGGTCATGAGATTATCAAAAAGGAT
CTTCACCTAGATCCTTTTAAATTAAAAATGAAGTTTTAAATCAATCTAAAGTATATATGAGTAAACTTGG
TCTGACAGTTACCAATGCTTAATCAGTGAGGCACCTATCTCAGCGATCTGTCTATTTCGTTCATCCATAG
TTGCCTGACTCCCCGTCGTGTAGATAACTACGATACGGGAGGGCTTACCATCTGGCCCCAGTGCTGCAAT
GATACCGCGAGACCCACGCTCACCGGCTCCAGATTTATCAGCAATAAACCAGCCAGCCGGAAGGGCCGAG
CGCAGAAGTGGTCCTGCAACTTTATCCGCCTCCATCCAGTCTATTAATTGTTGCCGGGAAGCTAGAGTAA
GTAGTTCGCCAGTTAATAGTTTGCGCAACGTTGTTGCCATTGCTACAGGCATCGTGGTGTCACGCTCGTC
GTTTGGTATGGCTTCATTCAGCTCCGGTTCCCAACGATCAAGGCGAGTTACATGATCCCCCATGTTGTGC
AAAAAAGCGGTTAGCTCCTTCGGTCCTCCGATCGTTGTCAGAAGTAAGTTGGCCGCAGTGTTATCACTCA
TGGTTATGGCAGCACTGCATAATTCTCTTACTGTCATGCCATCCGTAAGATGCTTTTCTGTGACTGGTGA
GTACTCAACCAAGTCATTCTGAGAATAGTGTATGCGGCGACCGAGTTGCTCTTGCCCGGCGTCAATACGG
GATAATACCGCGCCACATAGCAGAACTTTAAAAGTGCTCATCATTGGAAAACGTTCTTCGGGGCGAAAAC
TCTCAAGGATCTTACCGCTGTTGAGATCCAGTTCGATGTAACCCACTCGTGCACCCAACTGATCTTCAGC
ATCTTTTACTTTCACCAGCGTTTCTGGGTGAGCAAAAACAGGAAGGCAAAATGCCGCAAAAAAGGGAATA
AGGGCGACACGGAAATGTTGAATACTCATACTCTTCCTTTTTCAATATTATTGAAGCATTTATCAGGGTT
ATTGTCTCATGAGCGGATACATATTTGAATGTATTTAGAAAAATAAACAAATAGGGGTTCCGCGCACATT
TCCCCGAAAAGTGCCACCTGACGTC
