>Addgene plasmid #23049 | T7-p73DD L371P-pcDNA3 | addgene partial sequence | sequence record 28965 | 23049 with CMV-F
CNTGGGGNATTAGCAGAGCTCTCTGGCTACTAGAGAACCCACTGCTTACTGGCTTATCGAAATTAATACG
ACTCACTATAGGGAGACCCAAGCTTGCCACCATGGCTAGCATGACTGGTGGACAGCAAATGGGATCCATG
AAGCGTGCCTTCAAGCAGAGCCCCCCTGCCGTCCCCGCCCTTGGTGCCGGTGTGAAGAAGCGGCGGCATG
GAGACGAGGACACGTACTACCTTCAGGTGCGAGGCCGGGAGAACTTTGAGATCCTGATGAAGCCGAAAGA
GAGCCTGGAGCTGATGGAGTTGGTGCCGCAGCCACTGGTGGACTCCTATCGGCAGCAGCAGCAGCTCCTA
CAGAGGCCGAGTCACCTACAGCCCCCGTCCTACGGGCCGGTCCTCTCGCCCATGAACAAGGTGCACGGGG
GCATGAACAAGCTGCCCTCCGTCAACCAGCTGGTGGGCCAGCCTCCCCCGCACAGTTCGGCAGCTACACC
CAACCTGGGGCCCGTGGGCCCCGGGATGCTCAACAACCATGGCCACGCAGTGCCAGCCAACGGCGAGATG
AGCAGCAGCCACAGCGCCCAGTCCATGGTCTCGGGGTCCCACTGCACTCCGCCACCCCCCTACCACGCCG
ACCCCAGCCTCGTCAGTTTTTTAACAGGATTGGGGTGTCCAAACTGCATCGAGTATTTCACCTCCCAAGG
GTTACAGAGCATTTACCACCTGCAGAATTATAGGTGGNGTGGTGG
